>Addgene plasmid #193697 | pLKO.1 puro shPRDM14-4 | addgene full sequence | sequence record 380246 | Addgene NGS Result
ACGACGTCCCCAGGGCCGTACGCACCCTCGCCGCCGCGTTCGCCGACTACCCCGCCACGCGCCACACCGT
CGATCCGGACCGCCACATCGAGCGGGTCACCGAGCTGCAAGAACTCTTCCTCACGCGCGTCGGGCTCGAC
ATCGGCAAGGTGTGGGTCGCGGACGACGGCGCCGCGGTGGCGGTCTGGACCACGCCGGAGAGCGTCGAAG
CGGGGGCGGTGTTCGCCGAGATCGGCCCGCGCATGGCCGAGTTGAGCGGTTCCCGGCTGGCCGCGCAGCA
ACAGATGGAAGGCCTCCTGGCGCCGCACCGGCCCAAGGAGCCCGCGTGGTTCCTGGCCACCGTCGGCGTC
TCGCCCGACCACCAGGGCAAGGGTCTGGGCAGCGCCGTCGTGCTCCCCGGAGTGGAGGCGGCCGAGCGCG
CCGGGGTGCCCGCCTTCCTGGAGACCTCCGCGCCCCGCAACCTCCCCTTCTACGAGCGGCTCGGCTTCAC
CGTCACCGCCGACGTCGAGGTGCCCGAAGGACCGCGCACCTGGTGCATGACCCGCAAGCCCGGTGCCTGA
CGCCCGCCCCACGACCCGCAGCGCCCGACCGAAAGGAGCGCACGACCCCATGCATCGGTACCTTTAAGAC
CAATGACTTACAAGGCAGCTGTAGATCTTAGCCACTTTTTAAAAGAAAAGGGGGGACTGGAAGGGCTAAT
TCACTCCCAACGAAGACAAGATCTGCTTTTTGCTTGTACTGGGTCTCTCTGGTTAGACCAGATCTGAGCC
TGGGAGCTCTCTGGCTAACTAGGGAACCCACTGCTTAAGCCTCAATAAAGCTTGCCTTGAGTGCTTCAAG
TAGTGTGTGCCCGTCTGTTGTGTGACTCTGGTAACTAGAGATCCCTCAGACCCTTTTAGTCAGTGTGGAA
AATCTCTAGCAGTAGTAGTTCATGTCATCTTATTATTCAGTATTTATAACTTGCAAAGAAATGAATATCA
GAGAGTGAGAGGAACTTGTTTATTGCAGCTTATAATGGTTACAAATAAAGCAATAGCATCACAAATTTCA
CAAATAAAGCATTTTTTTCACTGCATTCTAGTTGTGGTTTGTCCAAACTCATCAATGTATCTTATCATGT
CTGGCTCTAGCTATCCCGCCCCTAACTCCGCCCATCCCGCCCCTAACTCCGCCCAGTTCCGCCCATTCTC
CGCCCCATGGCTGACTAATTTTTTTTATTTATGCAGAGGCCGAGGCCGCCTCGGCCTCTGAGCTATTCCA
GAAGTAGTGAGGAGGCTTTTTTGGAGGCCTAGGGACGTACCCAATTCGCCCTATAGTGAGTCGTATTACG
CGCGCTCACTGGCCGTCGTTTTACAACGTCGTGACTGGGAAAACCCTGGCGTTACCCAACTTAATCGCCT
TGCAGCACATCCCCCTTTCGCCAGCTGGCGTAATAGCGAAGAGGCCCGCACCGATCGCCCTTCCCAACAG
TTGCGCAGCCTGAATGGCGAATGGG
[124 nt withheld, positions 1496-1619]
C
[91 nt withheld, positions 1621-1711]
A
[49 nt withheld, positions 1713-1761]
CCTTTGACGTTGGAGTCCACGTTCTTT
[37 nt withheld, positions 1789-1825]
ACCCTATCTCGGTCTATTCTTTTGATTTATAAGGGATTTTGCCGATTTCGGCCTATTGGTTAAAAAATGA
GCTGATTTAACAAAAATTTAACGCGAATTTTAACAAAATATTAACGCTTACAATTTAGGTGGCACTTTTC
GGGGAAATGTGCGCGGAACCCCTATTTGTTTATTTTTCTAAATACATTCAAATATGTATCCGCTCATGAG
ACAATAACCCTGATAAATGCTTCAATAATATTGAAAAAGGAAGAGTATGAGTATTCAACATTTCCGTGTC
GCCCTTATTCCCTTTTTTGCGGCATTTTGCCTTCCTGTTTTTGCTCACCCAGAAACGCTGGTGAAAGTAA
AAGATGCTGAAGATCAGTTGGGTGCACGAGTGGGTTACATCGAACTGGATCTCAACAGCGGTAAGATCCT
TGAGAGTTTTCGCCCCGAAGAACGTTTTCCAATGATGAGCACTTTTAAAGTTCTGCTATGTGGCGCGGTA
TTATCCCGTATTGACGCCGGGCAAGAGCAACTCGGTCGCCGCATACACTATTCTCAGAATGACTTGGTTG
AGTACTCACCAGTCACAGAAAAGCATCTTACGGATGGCATGACAGTAAGAGAATTATGCAGTGCTGCCAT
AACCATGAGTGATAACACTGCGGCCAACTTACTTCTGACAACGATCGGAGGACCGAAGGAGCTAACCGCT
TTTTTGCACAACATGGGGGATCATGTAACTCGCCTTGATCGTTGGGAACCGGAGCTGAATGAAGCCATAC
CAAACGACGAGCGTGACACCACGATGCCTGTAGCAATGGCAACAACGTTGCGCAAACTATTAACTGGCGA
ACTACTTACTCTAGCTTCCCGGCAACAATTAATAGACTGGATGGAGGCGGATAAAGTTGCAGGACCACTT
CTGCGCTCGGCCCTTCCGGCTGGCTGGTTTATTGCTGATAAATCTGGAGCCGGTGAGCGTGGGTCTCGCG
GTATCATTGCAGCACTGGGGCCAGATGGTAAGCCCTCCCGTATCGTAGTTATCTACACGACGGGGAGTCA
GGCAACTATGGATGAACGAAATAGACAGATCGCTGAGATAGGTGCCTCACTGATTAAGCATTGGTAACTG
TCAGACCAAGTTTACTCATATATACTTTAGATTGATTTAAAACTTCATTTTTAATTTAAAAGGATCTAGG
TGAAGATCCTTTTTGATAATCTCATGACCAAAATCCCTTAACGTGAGTTTTCGTTCCACTGAGCGTCAGA
CCCCGTAGAAAAGATCAAAGGATCTTCTTGAGATCCTTTTTTTCTGCGCGTAATCTGCTGCTTGCAAACA
AAAAAACCACCGCTACCAGCGGTGGTTTGTTTGCCGGATCAAGAGCTACCAACTCTTTTTCCGAAGGTAA
CTGGCTTCAGCAGAGCGCAGATACCAAATACTGTTCTTCTAGTGTAGCCGTAGTTAGGCCACCACTTCAA
GAACTCTGTAGCACCGCCTACATACCTCGCTCTGCTAATCCTGTTACCAGTGGCTGCTGCCAGTGGCGAT
AAGTCGTGTCTTACCGGGTTGGACTCAAGACGATAGTTACCGGATAAGGCGCAGCGGTCGGGCTGAACGG
GGGGTTCGTGCACACAGCCCAGCTTGGAGCGAACGACCTACACCGAACTGAGATACCTACAGCGTGAGCT
ATGAGAAAGCGCCACGCTTCCCGAAGGGAGAAAGGCGGACAGGTATCCGGTAAGCGGCAGGGTCGGAACA
GGAGAGCGCACGAGGGAGCTTCCAGGGGGAAACGCCTGGTATCTTTATAGTCCTGTCGGGTTTCGCCACC
TCTGACTTGAGCGTCGATTTTTGTGATGCTCGTCAGGGGGGCGGAGCCTATGGAAAAACGCCAGCAACGC
GGCCTTTTTACGGTTCCTGGCCTTTTGCTGGCCTTTTGCTCACATGTTCTTTCCTGCGTTATCCCCTGAT
TCTGTGGATAACCGTATTACCGCCTTTGAGTGAGCTGATACCGCTCGCCGCAGCCGAACGACCGAGCGCA
GCGAGTCAGTGAGCGAGGAAGCGGAAGAGCGCCCAATACGCAAACCGCCTCTCCCCGCGCGTTGGCCGAT
TCATTAATGCAGCTGGCACGACAGGTTTCCCGACTGGAAAGCGGGCAGTGAGCGCAACGCAATTAATGTG
AGTTAGCTCACTCATTAGGCACCCCAGGCTTTACACTTTATGCTTCCGGCTCGTATGTTGTGTGGAATTG
TGAGCGGATAACAATTTCACACAGGAAACAGCTATGACCATGATTACGCCAAGCGCGCAATTAACCCTCA
CTAAAGGGAACAAAAGCTGGAGCTGCAAGCTTAATGTAGTCTTATGCAATACTCTTGTAGTCTTGCAACA
TGGTAACGATGAGTTAGCAACATGCCTTACAAGGAGAGAAAAAGCACCGTGCATGCCGATTGGTGGAAGT
AAGGTGGTACGATCGTGCCTTATTAGGAAGGCAACAGACGGGTCTGACATGGATTGGACGAACCACTGAA
TTGCCGCATTGCAGAGATATTGTATTTAAGTGCCTAGCTCGATACATAAACGGGTCTCTCTGGTTAGACC
AGATCTGAGCCTGGGAGCTCTCTGGCTAACTAGGGAACCCACTGCTTAAGCCTCAATAAAGCTTGCCTTG
AGTGCTTCAAGTAGTGTGTGCCCGTCTGTTGTGTGACTCTGGTAACTAGAGATCCCTCAGACCCTTTTAG
TCAGTGTGGAAAATCTCTAGCAGTGGCGCCCGAACAGGGACTTGAAAGCGAAAGGGAAACCAGAGGAGCT
CTCTCGACGCAGGACTCGGCTTGCTGAAGCGCGCACGGCAAGAGGCGAGGGGCGGCGACTGGTGAGTACG
CCAAAAATTTTGACTAGCGGAGGCTAGAAGGAGAGAGATGGGTGCGAGAGCGTCAGTATTAAGCGGGGGA
GAATTAGATCGCGATGGGAAAAAATTCGGTTAAGGCCAGGGGGAAAGAAAAAATATAAATTAAAACATAT
AGTATGGGCAAGCAGGGAGCTAGAACGATTCGCAGTTAATCCTGGCCTGTTAGAAACATCAGAAGGCTGT
AGACAAATACTGGGACAGCTACAACCATCCCTTCAGACAGGATCAGAAGAACTTAGATCATTATATAATA
CAGTAGCAACCCTCTATTGTGTGCATCAAAGGATAGAGATAAAAGACACCAAGGAAGCTTTAGACAAGAT
AGAGGAAGAGCAAAACAAAAGTAAGACCACCGCACAGCAAGCGGCCGCTGATCTTCAGACCTGGAGGAGG
AGATATGAGGGACAATTGGAGAAGTGAATTATATAAATATAAAGTAGTAAAAATTGAACCATTAGGAGTA
GCACCCACCAAGGCAAAGAGAAGAGTGGTGCAGAGAGAAAAAAGAGCAGTGGGAATAGGAGCTTTGTTCC
TTGGGTTCTTGGGAGCAGCAGGAAGCACTATGGGCGCAGCGTCAATGACGCTGACGGTACAGGCCAGACA
ATTATTGTCTGGTATAGTGCAGCAGCAGAACAATTTGCTGAGGGCTATTGAGGCGCAACAGCATCTGTTG
CAACTCACAGTCTGGGGCATCAAGCAGCTCCAGGCAAGAATCCTGGCTGTGGAAAGATACCTAAAGGATC
AACAGCTCCTGGGGATTTGGGGTTGCTCTGGAAAACTCATTTGCACCACTGCTGTGCCTTGGAATGCTAG
TTGGAGTAATAAATCTCTGGAACAGATTTGGAATCACACGACCTGGATGGAGTGGGACAGAGAAATTAAC
AATTACACAAGCTTAATACACTCCTTAATTGAAGAATCGCAAAACCAGCAAGAAAAGAATGAACAAGAAT
TATTGGAATTAGATAAATGGGCAAGTTTGTGGAATTGGTTTAACATAACAAATTGGCTGTGGTATATAAA
ATTATTCATAATGATAGTAGGAGGCTTGGTAGGTTTAAGAATAGTTTTTGCTGTACTTTCTATAGTGAAT
AGAGTTAGGCAGGGATATTCACCATTATCGTTTCAGACCCACCTCCCAACCCCGAGGGGACCCGACAGGC
CCGAAGGAATAGAAGAAGAAGGTGGAGAGAGAGACAGAGACAGATCCATTCGATTAGTGAACGGATCTCG
ACGGTATCGATCACGAGACTAGCCTCGAGCGGCCGCCCCCTTCACCGAGGGCCTATTTCCCATGATTCCT
TCATATTTGCATATACGATACAAGGCTGTTAGAGAGATAATTGGAATTAATTTGACTGTAAACACAAAGA
TATTAGTACAAAATACGTGACGTAGAAAGTAATAATTTCTTGGGTAGTTTGCAGTTTTAAAATTATGTTT
TAAAATGGACTATCATATGCTTACCGTAACTTGAAAGTATTTCGATTTCTTGGCTTTATATATCTTGTGG
AAAGGACGAAACACCGGCTGGATAAAGACTCCCTTCAACTCGAGTTGAAGGGAGTCTTTATCCAGTTTTT
AATTCTCGACCTCGAGACAAATGGCAGTATTCATCCACAATTTTAAAAGAAAAGGGGGGATTGGGGGGTA
CAGTGCAGGGGAAAGAATAGTAGACATAATAGCAACAGACATACAAACTAAAGAATTACAAAAACAAATT
ACAAAAATTCAAAATTTTCGGGTTTATTACAGGGACAGCAGAGATCCACTTTGGCCGCGGCTCGAGGGGG
TTGGGGTTGCGCCTTTTCCAAGGCAGCCCTGGGTTTGCGCAGGGACGCGGCTGCTCTGGGCGTGGTTCCG
GGAAACGCAGCGGCGCCGACCCTGGGTCTCGCACATTCTTCACGTCCGTTCGCAGCGTCACCCGGATCTT
CGCCGCTACCCTTGTGGGCCCCCCGGCGACGCTTCCTGCTCCGCCCCTAAGTCGGGAAGGTTCCTTGCGG
TTCGCGGCGTGCCGGACGTGACAAACGGAAGCCGCACGTCTCACTAGTACCCTCGCAGACGGACAGCGCC
AGGGAGCAATGGCAGCGCGCCGACCGCGATGGGCTGTGGCCAATAGCGGCTGCTCAGCAGGGCGCGCCGA
GAGCAGCGGCCGGGAAGGGGCGGTGCGGGAGGCGGGGTGTGGGGCGGTAGTGTGGGCCCTGTTCCTGCCC
GCGCGGTGTTCCGCATTCTGCAAGCCTCCGGAGCGCACGTCGGCAGTCGGCTCCCTCGTTGACCGAATCA
CCGACCTCTCTCCCCAGGGGGATCCACCGGAGCTTACCATGACCGAGTACAAGCCCACGGTGCGCCTCGC
CACCCGCG
Features (pLannotate 1.2.2; 25 found; start..end, strand, type, name):
    603..686     +  CDS            nef (fragment): NEF_HV1Z2 - Experimental evidence at protein level: Swiss-Prot protein existence level 1. Extracellular Nef protein targets CD4(+) T-lymphocytes for apoptosis by interacting with CXCR4 surface receptors. From Human immunodeficiency virus type 1 group M subtype D (isolate Z2/CDC-Z34) (HIV-1).
    688..921     +  LTR            3' LTR (ΔU3): self-inactivating 3' long terminal repeat (LTR) from HIV-1
    993..1114    +  polyA_signal   SV40 poly(A) signal: SV40 polyadenylation signal
   1154..1289    +  rep_origin     SV40 ori: SV40 origin of replication
   1310..1328    -  promoter       T7 promoter: promoter for bacteriophage T7 RNA polymerase
   1336..1491    +  CDS            lacZα (fragment): LacZα fragment of β-galactosidase; lacZ fragment
   1496..1924    +  rep_origin     f1 ori (sequence partly withheld): f1 bacteriophage origin of replication; arrow indicates direction of (+) strand synthesis
   1977..2081    +  promoter       AmpR promoter: bla
   2082..2942    +  CDS            AmpR: β-lactamase; bla; confers resistance to ampicillin, carbenicillin, and related antibiotics
   3113..3701    +  rep_origin     ori: high-copy-number ColE1/pMB1/pBR322/pUC origin of replication
   3884..3976    +  CDS            lacI (fragment): lac repressor; lacI; The lac repressor binds to the lac operator to inhibit transcription in E. coli. This inhibition can be relieved by adding lactose or isopropyl-β-D-thiogalactopyranoside (IPTG).
   3989..4010    +  protein_bind   CAP binding site: CAP binding activates transcription in the presence of cAMP. E. coli catabolite activator protein
   4025..4055    +  promoter       lac promoter: promoter for the E. coli lac operon
   4063..4079    +  protein_bind   lac operator: The lac repressor binds to the lac operator to inhibit transcription in E. coli. This inhibition can be relieved by adding lactose or isopropyl-β-D-thiogalactopyranoside (IPTG). lac repressor encoded by lacI
   4124..4142    +  promoter       T3 promoter: promoter for bacteriophage T3 RNA polymerase
   4170..4396    +  promoter       RSV promoter: Rous sarcoma virus enhancer/promoter
   4397..4577    +  LTR            5' LTR (truncated): truncated 5' long terminal repeat (LTR) from HIV-1
   4624..4749    +  misc_feature   HIV-1 Ψ: packaging signal of human immunodeficiency virus type 1
   4733..5096    +  CDS            HIV-1 gag (fragment): gag protein from human immunodeficiency virus 1; gag
   5242..5475    +  misc_feature   RRE: The Rev response element (RRE) of HIV-1 allows for Rev-dependent mRNA export from the nucleus to the cytoplasm.
   5852..5952    +  CDS            Rev (fragment): human immunodeficiency virus 1 (HIV-1) Rev protein; rev; enhances nuclear export of unspliced and incompletely spliced viral mRNAs
   6002..6242    +  promoter       U6 promoter: RNA polymerase III promoter for human U6 snRNA
   6346..6463    +  misc_feature   cPPT/CTS: central polypurine tract and central termination sequence of HIV-1
   6512..7022    +  promoter       hPGK promoter: human phosphoglycerate kinase 1 promoter
   7044..560     +  CDS            PuroR (across the origin): puromycin N-acetyltransferase; pac from Streptomyces alboniger; confers resistance to puromycin
