[The description below was written by a language model from this plasmid's Addgene catalogue record and pLannotate feature annotations shown in this document.]
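Description:
pLKO.1 puro shPRDM14-4 is a third-generation-style, self-inactivating HIV-1 lentiviral shRNA vector built on the pLKO.1 puro backbone, carrying a hairpin directed against human PRDM14 (also known as PFM11). It is maintained in E. coli as a high-copy plasmid through a ColE1/pUC-type origin with ampicillin selection from the β-lactamase gene. An f1 origin, an SV40 origin and poly(A) signal, and remnants of lac regulatory and lacZα sequences sit in the bacterial backbone outside the viral genome. The hairpin portion derives from a Broad Institute RNAi consortium clone and was inserted between the AgeI and EcoRI sites.

The transfer cassette begins with an RSV promoter fused to a truncated 5' LTR, which drives Tat-independent transcription of the viral genomic RNA in packaging cells. This is followed by the Ψ packaging signal with a partial gag sequence and the Rev response element for nuclear export of the unspliced genome. A human U6 RNA polymerase III promoter lies immediately upstream of the shRNA cloning site. The stem-loop transcript it constitutively produces is processed by the cellular RNAi machinery to knock down PRDM14. The hairpin itself is not separately annotated in the feature table. Downstream, a cPPT/CTS element aids nuclear import of the reverse-transcribed genome, and a human PGK promoter drives puromycin N-acetyltransferase for selection of transduced mammalian cells. The ΔU3 3' LTR inactivates LTR promoter activity after integration. The construct is intended for stable, constitutive PRDM14 silencing in human cells, in the context of studies of cell survival and tumorigenesis.
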