Addgene plasmid #193697: pLKO.1 puro shPRDM14-4
Purpose: Constitutive lentiviral expression of PRDM14 shRNA
Depositing lab: William Hahn. Depositing organization: Dana-Farber Cancer Institute. Publication: YAP1 and PRDM14 converge to promote cell survival and tumorigenesis. Kim M, Ly SH, Xie Y, Duronio GN, Ford-Roshon D, Hwang JH, Sulahian R, Rennhack JP, So J, Gjoerup O, Talamas JA, Grandclaudon M, Long HW, Doench JG, Sethi NS, Giannakis M, Hahn WC. Dev Cell. 2022 Jan 24;57(2):212-227.e8. doi: 10.1016/j.devcel.2021.12.006. Epub 2022 Jan 5. PubMed 34990589.
Backbone
  Vector backbone: pLKO.1 puro
  Vector type: Lentiviral
Growth in bacteria
  Bacterial resistance: Ampicillin, 100 μg/mL
  Growth temperature: 37°C
  Growth strain: NEB Stable
  Copy number: High Copy
Gene/Insert
  Gene/Insert name: PRDM14
  gRNA/shRNA sequence: CCGGCTGGATAAAGACTCCCTTCAACTCGAGTTGAAGGGAGTCTTTATCCAGTTTTT
  Species: H. sapiens (human)
  Entrez Gene: PRDM14 (a.k.a. PFM11)
  Cloning method: Restriction Enzyme; 5′ cloning site Age1 (unknown if destroyed); 3′ cloning site EcoR1 (unknown if destroyed)
  Sequencing primers: 5′ LKO.1 5'
Resource information
  A portion of this plasmid was derived from a plasmid made by: Broad Institute (GPP)
Terms and licenses: Academic/Nonprofit Terms; Industry Terms: Not Available to Industry
Depositor comments: Clone ID: TRCN0000018527
How to cite: pLKO.1 puro shPRDM14-4 was a gift from William Hahn (Addgene plasmid # 193697 ; http://n2t.net/addgene:193697 ; RRID:Addgene_193697)
